Addgene plasmid #170414: pBEL1865
Purpose: Genetic complementation plasmid of LetAB with LetB mutant I477N
Depositing lab: Gira Bhabha & Damian Ekiert. Depositing organization: NYU Grossman School of Medicine. Publication: Role of Ring6 in the Function of the E. coli MCE Protein LetB. Vieni C, Coudray N, Isom GL, Bhabha G, Ekiert DC. J Mol Biol. 2022 Jan 22;434(7):167463. doi: 10.1016/j.jmb.2022.167463. PubMed 35077766.
Backbone
  Vector backbone: pET17b
  Backbone manufacturer: Novagen
  Backbone size w/o insert (bp): 3174
  Vector type: Bacterial Expression
Growth in bacteria
  Bacterial resistance: Ampicillin, 100 μg/mL
  Growth temperature: 37°C
  Growth strain: DH5alpha
  Copy number: High Copy
Gene/Insert
  Gene/Insert name: LetAB (alt name: yebST)
  Species: E. coli
  Mutation: LetA-LetB(I477N)
  Entrez Gene: letB (a.k.a. b1834, ECK1833, yebT); letA (a.k.a. b1833, ECK1832, yebS)
Terms and licenses: Academic/Nonprofit Terms; Industry Terms: Not Available to Industry
How to cite: pBEL1865 was a gift from Gira Bhabha & Damian Ekiert (Addgene plasmid # 170414 ; http://n2t.net/addgene:170414 ; RRID:Addgene_170414)
