[The description below was written by a language model from this plasmid's Addgene catalogue record and pLannotate feature annotations shown in this document.]
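Description:
pBEL1865 is a bacterial expression plasmid built on the pET17b backbone and used for genetic complementation of the E. coli LetAB (formerly YebST) system with a mutant form of LetB. It is propagated in E. coli under ampicillin selection, with β-lactamase expressed from its native bla promoter, and it replicates from a ColE1/pMB1-type origin. The catalogue lists it as high copy. The feature table also shows the pBR322-derived bom mobilisation region and a rop coding sequence, which is normally associated with lower copy number. The sequenced record is about 7.1 kb.

The payload is the letA–letB operon arranged as in the E. coli chromosome. The letA (yebS) reading frame is followed by letB (yebT), and the two annotated coding regions overlap slightly, consistent with retention of the native operon junction. The operon sits downstream of a T7 promoter and the phage T7 gene 10 ribosome binding site, and it is followed by a T7 terminator. A short fragment annotated as a T7 gene 10B-derived solubility tag lies between the end of letB and the terminator. It begins after the letB coding sequence ends, so it is probably residual vector sequence rather than a fusion tag. No epitope or purification tags are annotated on either protein.

LetB carries the single substitution I477N, while LetA is recorded as unaltered. LetA and LetB are components of a transport pathway that contributes to membrane integrity, and LetB, an MCE protein, may span the periplasm to move substrates between the membranes. The plasmid is intended for complementation experiments testing whether the I477N variant can support LetAB function. The associated study concerns the role of Ring6 of LetB, although the record does not state where residue 477 lies within the protein.
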