Features (pLannotate 1.2.2; 12 found; start..end, strand, type, name):
    640..779     -  misc_feature   bom: basis of mobility region from pBR322
    881..1072    -  CDS            rop: Rop protein, which maintains plasmids at low copy number; rop
   1089..1469    +  CDS            YPB1_ECOLX: Protein predicted: Swiss-Prot protein existence level 4. From Escherichia coli.
   1581..1599    +  promoter       T7 promoter: promoter for bacteriophage T7 RNA polymerase
   1631..1653    +  RBS            RBS: efficient ribosome binding site from bacteriophage T7 gene 10 (Olins and Rangwala, 1989)
   1661..2941    +  CDS            yebS: YEBS_ECOLI - Experimental evidence at protein level: Swiss-Prot protein existence level 1. Component of a transport pathway that contributes to membrane integrity. From Escherichia coli (strain K12).
   2913..5543    +  CDS            yebT: YEBT_ECOLI - Experimental evidence at protein level: Swiss-Prot protein existence level 1. Component of a transport pathway that contributes to membrane integrity (PubMed:27795327). May directly span the intermembrane space, facilitating the transport of substrates across the periplasm (Probable). From Escherichia coli (strain K12).
   5568..5617    +  CDS            SET1 (fragment): solubility-enhancement tag derived from T7 phage gene 10B
   5625..5672    +  terminator     T7 terminator: transcription terminator for bacteriophage T7 RNA polymerase
   5803..5907    +  promoter       AmpR promoter: bla
   5908..6768    +  CDS            AmpR: β-lactamase; bla; confers resistance to ampicillin, carbenicillin, and related antibiotics
   6939..454     +  rep_origin     ori (across the origin): high-copy-number ColE1/pMB1/pBR322/pUC origin of replication
>Addgene plasmid #170414 | pBEL1865 | addgene full sequence | sequence record 334328 | Addgene NGS Result
ACCAAATACTGTCCTTCTAGTGTAGCCGTAGTTAGGCCACCACTTCAAGAACTCTGTAGCACCGCCTACA
TACCTCGCTCTGCTAATCCTGTTACCAGTGGCTGCTGCCAGTGGCGATAAGTCGTGTCTTACCGGGTTGG
ACTCAAGACGATAGTTACCGGATAAGGCGCAGCGGTCGGGCTGAACGGGGGGTTCGTGCACACAGCCCAG
CTTGGAGCGAACGACCTACACCGAACTGAGATACCTACAGCGTGAGCTATGAGAAAGCGCCACGCTTCCC
GAAGGGAGAAAGGCGGACAGGTATCCGGTAAGCGGCAGGGTCGGAACAGGAGAGCGCACGAGGGAGCTTC
CAGGGGGAAACGCCTGGTATCTTTATAGTCCTGTCGGGTTTCGCCACCTCTGACTTGAGCGTCGATTTTT
GTGATGCTCGTCAGGGGGGCGGAGCCTATGGAAAAACGCCAGCAACGCGGCCTTTTTACGGTTCCTGGCC
TTTTGCTGGCCTTTTGCTCACATGTTCTTTCCTGCGTTATCCCCTGATTCTGTGGATAACCGTATTACCG
CCTTTGAGTGAGCTGATACCGCTCGCCGCAGCCGAACGACCGAGCGCAGCGAGTCAGTGAGCGAGGAAGC
GGAAGAGCGCCTGATGCGGTATTTTCTCCTTACGCATCTGTGCGGTATTTCACACCGCAATGGTGCACTC
TCAGTACAATCTGCTCTGATGCCGCATAGTTAAGCCAGTATACACTCCGCTATCGCTACGTGACTGGGTC
ATGGCTGCGCCCCGACACCCGCCAACACCCGCTGACGCGCCCTGACGGGCTTGTCTGCTCCCGGCATCCG
CTTACAGACAAGCTGTGACCGTCTCCGGGAGCTGCATGTGTCAGAGGTTTTCACCGTCATCACCGAAACG
CGCGAGGCAGCTGCGGTAAAGCTCATCAGCGTGGTCGTGAAGCGATTCACAGATGTCTGCCTGTTCATCC
GCGTCCAGCTCGTTGAGTTTCTCCAGAAGCGTTAATGTCTGGCTTCTGATAAAGCGGGCCATGTTAAGGG
CGGTTTTTTCCTGTTTGGTCACTGATGCCTCCGTGTAAGGGGGATTTCTGTTCATGGGGGTAATGATACC
GATGAAACGAGAGAGGATGCTCACGATACGGGTTACTGATGATGAACATGCCCGGTTACTGGAACGTTGT
GAGGGTAAACAACTGGCGGTATGGATGCGGCGGGACCAGAGAAAAATCACTCAGGGTCAATGCCAGCGCT
TCGTTAATACAGATGTAGGTGTTCCACAGGGTAGCCAGCAGCATCCTGCGATGCAGATCCGGAACATAAT
GGTGCAGGGCGCTGACTTCCGCGTTTCCAGACTTTACGAAACACGGAAACCGAAGACCATTCATGTTGTT
GCTCAGGTCGCAGACGTTTTGCAGCAGCAGTCGCTTCACGTTCGCTCGCGTATCGGTGATTCATTCTGCT
AACCAGTAAGGCAACCCCGCCAGCCTAGCCGGGTCCTCAACGACAGGAGCACGATCATGCGCACCCGTGG
CCAGGACCCAACGCTGCCCGAGATCTCGATCCCGCGAAATTAATACGACTCACTATAGGGAGACCACAAC
GGTTTCCCTCTAGAAATAATTTTGTTTAACTTTAAGAAGGAGATATACATATGGCTCTTAACACACCACA
AATTACGCCGACAAAAAAGATAACAGTGAGGGCAATCGGCGAGGAACTGCCGCGTGGTGATTACCAACGT
TGCCCGCAATGTGACATGCTGTTTAGCCTGCCCGAGATAAATTCTCATCAAAGTGCCTATTGTCCGCGCT
GTCAGGCAAAAATTCGTGACGGGCGCGACTGGTCGCTAACGCGCCTGGCGGCAATGGCCTTCACCATGCT
GTTGCTTATGCCGTTTGCCTGGGGCGAACCGCTGTTGCATATCTGGCTGTTAGGCATTCGTATTGACGCC
AACGTTATGCAAGGCATCTGGCAAATGACCAAACAGGGCGATGCGATAACGGGGTCGATGGTCTTTTTCT
GCGTTATTGGTGCCCCGCTCATTCTGGTGACCTCCATAGCTTATTTATGGTTTGGTAACCGACTGGGAAT
GAATTTACGTCCGGTACTGCTGATGCTTGAGCGACTTAAAGAGTGGGTAATGCTCGATATCTACCTGGTC
GGCATTGGCGTTGCTTCTATAAAGGTACAGGATTATGCCCATATCCAGGCTGGTGTCGGCTTGTTCTCTT
TTGTGGCGTTGGTGATTTTAACGACGGTGACGTTGTCACATCTTAATGTCGAAGAACTGTGGGAGCGATT
TTATCCGCAGCGCCCCGCTACGCGTAGGGACGAGAAACTTCGTGTCTGCCTAGGGTGCCATTTTACCGGC
TATCCAGATCAGCGTGGTCGCTGCCCGCGTTGCCATATCCCGCTACGCCTGCGTCGCCGTCATAGTCTGC
AAAAATGCTGGGCGGCGCTGTTAGCGTCAATCGTTTTATTGTTACCTGCCAACCTGTTGCCTATTTCTAT
CATTTATCTGAACGGAGGACGGCAGGAAGATACAATTCTTTCCGGAATTATGTCGCTGGCAAGTAGCAAC
ATTGCGGTTGCAGGAATCGTGTTTATCGCCAGTATTCTGGTCCCGTTTACTAAAGTGATCGTCATGTTCA
CTTTACTGTTGAGCATTCATTTTAAATGCCAGCAAGGTTTACGCACACGCATTCTGTTACTGCGGATGGT
GACCTGGATTGGTCGCTGGTCGATGCTCGACCTGTTTGTCATATCTTTAACCATGTCGCTGATTAATCGC
GATCAGATCCTCGCTTTTACTATGGGACCGGCTGCGTTTTATTTCGGCGCAGCGGTAATTTTGACTATTC
TTGCTGTGGAATGGCTGGACAGCCGCTTACTTTGGGATGCACATGAGTCAGGAAACGCCCGCTTCGACGA
CTGAAGCGCAGATTAAAAATAAACGCCGTATCTCACCTTTCTGGCTGCTGCCGTTCATCGCGCTAATGAT
TGCCAGTTGGCTGATTTGGGACAGTTATCAGGACCGGGGTAATACCGTCACCATCGACTTTATGTCGGCG
GATGGTATTGTTCCAGGCCGTACGCCTGTTCGTTATCAGGGCGTTGAAGTCGGAACAGTGCAGGACATCA
GCCTCAGCGACGATCTTCGTAAGATTGAAGTCAAGGTCAGCATCAAGTCCGATATGAAAGATGCGCTGCG
CGAAGAGACTCAGTTCTGGCTGGTGACGCCAAAAGCATCGTTGGCAGGTGTCTCCGGGCTGGACGCCCTC
GTCGGTGGGAACTATATCGGCATGATGCCGGGTAAAGGTAAAGAGCAGGATCACTTTGTCGCACTCGATA
CCCAACCGAAATATCGGCTGGACAATGGCGATCTGATGATCCACCTGCAAGCCCCCGATCTCGGTTCGCT
GAACAGCGGTTCATTGGTCTATTTCCGCAAGATCCCGGTGGGAAAAGTCTACGACTATGCCATCAATCCC
AACAAGCAAGGCGTGGTGATTGATGTCCTGATCGAGCGGCGTTTTACCGATCTGGTGAAAAAAGGTAGCC
GTTTCTGGAACGTTTCCGGCGTTGATGCCAACGTCAGTATCAGTGGCGCGAAGGTGAAACTGGAAAGCCT
GGCGGCACTGGTTAACGGTGCGATTGCCTTCGATTCACCAGAAGAGTCGAAACCTGCCGAGGCGGAAGAT
ACCTTTGGTCTGTATGAAGATCTGGCCCACAGCCAGCGTGGCGTAATAATAAAACTGGAACTGCCGAGTG
GGGCCGGATTAACCGCCGACTCGACGCCGTTAATGTATCAGGGGCTGGAAGTCGGACAGCTGACTAAACT
GGATTTAAATCCTGGTGGTAAAGTCACAGGGGAAATGACCGTTGATCCCAGCGTCGTTACCCTGCTTCGT
GAAAATACCCGCATCGAATTACGCAACCCGAAATTATCCCTTAGCGATGCTAATCTCAGCGCCCTGCTGA
CCGGCAAAACCTTCGAGCTGGTGCCCGGCGATGGCGAGCCACGCAAAGAGTTCGTTGTTGTGCCAGGCGA
AAAAGCACTGCTGCATGAACCTGATGTTCTGACGCTGACCCTGACCGCGCCGGAAAGTTACGGTATTGAT
GCGGGTCAGCCGCTCATTCTTCACGGCGTGCAGGTAGGCCAGGTTATCGATCGTAAACTCACCAGCAAAG
GCGTCACCTTTACCGTCGCCATCGAGCCTCAGCATCGCGAACTGGTAAAAGGCGATAGCAAATTTGTCGT
CAACAGCCGTGTCGATGTGAAGGTGGGGCTGGATGGCGTTGAGTTTCTCGGTGCCAGCGCCTCAGAATGG
AATAATGGCGGGATACGTATTCTGCCGGGCGATAAAGGTGAGATGAAAGCCAGCTATCCACTGTATGCCA
ATTTGGAAAAAGCGCTGGAGAACAGCCTTAGCGATTTACCCACCACAACCGTGAGTTTGAGTGCAGAGAC
GCTGCCGGATGTGCAGGCAGGATCGGTAGTGCTGTACCGTAAATTTGAAGTTGGTGAAGTGATTACCGTG
CGTCCGCGAGCTAACGCGTTTGACATCGATCTGCATATTAAGCCGGAGTATCGCAACCTTCTGACCAGCA
ATAGCGTGTTCTGGGCAGAAGGCGGGGCGAAAGTTCAGCTGAATGGTAGTGGTCTGACCGTACAGGCATC
CCCGCTCTCCAGAGCTCTAAAGGGAGCCATTAGCTTCGACAACCTCAGCGGTGCCAGCGCCAGTCAGCGT
AAAGGCGATAAGCGTATTCTGTATGCTTCCGAAACAGCGGCCCGTGCGGTTGGCGGGCAGATTACGCTTC
ACGCTTTCGATGCCGGAAAACTGGCGGTCGGGATGCCAATTCGCTATCTCGGTATTGACATCGGGCAAAT
CCAGACGCTGGATCTGATTACCGCACGCAATGAAGTACAGGCAAAGGCGGTACTTTACCCGGAATATGTC
CAGACCTTTGCTCGCGGTGGTACGCGCTTCTCAGTGGTCACACCGCAAATTTCGGCAGCTGGCGTTGAGC
ATCTTGATACTATCCTCCAGCCGTATATCAACGTCGAACCAGGCCGGGGCAATCCTCGCCGCGACTTTGA
ATTACAAGAGGCCACCATTACTGATTCGCGGTACCTGGATGGCTTAAGCATTATTGTTGAAGCGCCGGAA
GCCGGTTCGTTAGGCATCGGTACGCCTGTGCTGTTCCGTGGTCTGGAAGTCGGTACGGTTACAGGAATGA
CGCTGGGGACATTGTCAGATCGCGTGATGATTGCGATGCGCATCAGTAAACGCTATCAACACCTGGTGCG
TAACAATTCCGTCTTCTGGTTGGCATCGGGTTACAGTCTGGACTTTGGTCTGACGGGCGGCGTAGTGAAA
ACCGGCACCTTTAACCAGTTTATCCGTGGCGGCATCGCCTTCGCCACGCCTCCGGGTACGCCACTGGCAC
CGAAAGCCCAGGAAGGCAAACACTTCCTGTTGCAGGAAAGTGAACCGAAAGAGTGGCGTGAATGGGGAAC
TGCGCTTCCCAAATAATGCCCACCTCGAGCAGATCCGGCTGCTAACAAAGCCCGAAAGGAAGCTGAGTTG
GCTGCTGCCACCGCTGAGCAATAACTAGCATAACCCCTTGGGGCCTCTAAACGGGTCTTGAGGGGTTTTT
TGCTGAAAGGAGGAACTATATCCGGATAATTCTTGAAGACGAAAGGGCCTCGTGATACGCCTATTTTTAT
AGGTTAATGTCATGATAATAATGGTTTCTTAGACGTCAGGTGGCACTTTTCGGGGAAATGTGCGCGGAAC
CCCTATTTGTTTATTTTTCTAAATACATTCAAATATGTATCCGCTCATGAGACAATAACCCTGATAAATG
CTTCAATAATATTGAAAAAGGAAGAGTATGAGTATTCAACATTTCCGTGTCGCCCTTATTCCCTTTTTTG
CGGCATTTTGCCTTCCTGTTTTTGCTCACCCAGAAACGCTGGTGAAAGTAAAAGATGCTGAAGATCAGTT
GGGTGCACGAGTGGGTTACATCGAACTGGATCTCAACAGCGGTAAGATCCTTGAGAGTTTTCGCCCCGAA
GAACGTTTTCCAATGATGAGCACTTTTAAAGTTCTGCTATGTGGCGCGGTATTATCCCGTGTTGACGCCG
GGCAAGAGCAACTCGGTCGCCGCATACACTATTCTCAGAATGACTTGGTTGAGTACTCACCAGTCACAGA
AAAGCATCTTACGGATGGCATGACAGTAAGAGAATTATGCAGTGCTGCCATAACCATGAGTGATAACACT
GCGGCCAACTTACTTCTGACAACGATCGGAGGACCGAAGGAGCTAACCGCTTTTTTGCACAACATGGGGG
ATCATGTAACTCGCCTTGATCGTTGGGAACCGGAGCTGAATGAAGCCATACCAAACGACGAGCGTGACAC
CACGATGCCTGCAGCAATGGCAACAACGTTGCGCAAACTATTAACTGGCGAACTACTTACTCTAGCTTCC
CGGCAACAATTAATAGACTGGATGGAGGCGGATAAAGTTGCAGGACCACTTCTGCGCTCGGCCCTTCCGG
CTGGCTGGTTTATTGCTGATAAATCTGGAGCCGGTGAGCGTGGGTCTCGCGGTATCATTGCAGCACTGGG
GCCAGATGGTAAGCCCTCCCGTATCGTAGTTATCTACACGACGGGGAGTCAGGCAACTATGGATGAACGA
AATAGACAGATCGCTGAGATAGGTGCCTCACTGATTAAGCATTGGTAACTGTCAGACCAAGTTTACTCAT
ATATACTTTAGATTGATTTAAAACTTCATTTTTAATTTAAAAGGATCTAGGTGAAGATCCTTTTTGATAA
TCTCATGACCAAAATCCCTTAACGTGAGTTTTCGTTCCACTGAGCGTCAGACCCCGTAGAAAAGATCAAA
GGATCTTCTTGAGATCCTTTTTTTCTGCGCGTAATCTGCTGCTTGCAAACAAAAAAACCACCGCTACCAG
CGGTGGTTTGTTTGCCGGATCAAGAGCTACCAACTCTTTTTCCGAAGGTAACTGGCTTCAGCAGAGCGCA
GAT
